Addgene plasmid #51601: pCMV-myc-Sema4D-CD4-FLAG
Purpose: expresses non-cleavable Sema4D/CD4 chimera with extracellular Sema4D, intracellular CD4
Depositing lab: Suzanne Paradis. Depositing organization: Brandeis University. Publication: Sema4D localizes to synapses and regulates GABAergic synapse development as a membrane-bound molecule in the mammalian hippocampus. Raissi AJ, Staudenmaier EK, David S, Hu L, Paradis S. Mol Cell Neurosci. 2013 Nov;57:23-32. doi: 10.1016/j.mcn.2013.08.004. Epub 2013 Sep 10. PubMed 24036351.
Backbone
  Vector backbone: pCMV
  Backbone size w/o insert (bp): 4000
  Total vector size (bp): 6100
  Vector type: Mammalian Expression
Growth in bacteria
  Bacterial resistance: Ampicillin, 100 μg/mL
  Growth temperature: 37°C
  Growth strain: Stbl3
  Copy number: Unknown
Gene/Insert
  Gene/Insert name: Sema4D/CD4-FLAG
  Species: H. sapiens (human), M. musculus (mouse)
  Insert size (bp): 2100
  Mutation: Sema4D amino acids 660-861 were replaced with CD4 amino acids 378-458.silent mutations between amino acids (approx 275-281) to make resistant against shRNA1. Also silent mutation at aa 54-60 to make susceptible to shRNA2.
  GenBank ID: NM_001281880
  Entrez Gene: Sema4d (a.k.a. CD100, Semacl2, Semaj, Semcl2, coll-4)
  Promoter: CMV
  Tag / fusion protein: myc (N terminal on insert); FLAG (C terminal on insert)
  Cloning method: Restriction Enzyme; 5′ cloning site KpnI (unknown if destroyed); 3′ cloning site NotI (unknown if destroyed)
  Sequencing primers: 5′ TGTCAAGTTCAGGTGGTCACAGG; 3′ GCGGAACTCAAATGTTTCCAAAAG
Terms and licenses: Academic/Nonprofit Terms; Industry Terms: Not Available to Industry
Depositor comments: Please note that the sequence of the myc epitope tag in this plasmid is MQKLISEEDLL, which differs from the standard EQKLISEEDLL. The Sema4D insert in this plasmid does not contain amino acids 1-50 of GenBank reference sequence NP_542764.2.
How to cite: pCMV-myc-Sema4D-CD4-FLAG was a gift from Suzanne Paradis (Addgene plasmid # 51601 ; http://n2t.net/addgene:51601 ; RRID:Addgene_51601)
