[The description below was written by a language model from this plasmid's Addgene catalogue record.]
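Description:
pCMV-myc-Sema4D-CD4-FLAG is a mammalian expression plasmid of about 6.1 kb, built on a roughly 4 kb pCMV backbone and carrying an insert of about 2.1 kb cloned between KpnI and NotI sites. It is propagated in bacteria under ampicillin selection. The record does not state the origin of replication, the copy number, or any mammalian selection marker, and no feature table is available to confirm other backbone elements such as the polyadenylation signal.

The CMV promoter drives a chimeric transmembrane protein in which the extracellular portion of mouse Sema4D (semaphorin 4D, also called CD100) is joined to CD4 sequence. Sema4D residues 660–861 were replaced with CD4 residues 378–458, so the intracellular part of the protein comes from CD4. The species fields list mouse and human, which suggests the CD4 segment is human, although this is not stated explicitly. According to the stated purpose, the swap yields a non-cleavable form of Sema4D. The protein carries an N-terminal myc tag and a C-terminal FLAG tag. The depositor notes that the myc epitope differs from the standard sequence at its first residue, and that the insert lacks the first 50 amino acids of the reference Sema4D protein.

The coding sequence also contains silent mutations near residues 275–281 that make it resistant to one shRNA, and silent changes at residues 54–60 that make it susceptible to a second shRNA. These features suit knockdown-and-rescue experiments. The associated work examined Sema4D as a membrane-bound regulator of GABAergic synapse development in hippocampal neurons.
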