>Addgene plasmid #51601 | pCMV-myc-Sema4D-CD4-FLAG | depositor partial sequence | sequence record 79435 | pCMV signal sequence, myc tag, and full insert
ATGGCTGGGATTTTCTATTTCATCCTCTTTTCGTTTCTCTTTGGAATTTGCGACGCTGTCACCGGTTCTA
GAGGGCCCACCATGGCATCAATGCAGAAGCTGATCTCAGAGGAGGACCTGCTTATGGCCATGGAGGCCCG
AATTCGGTCGACCGAGATCTCTCGAGGTTCGGCCTTGCTGATGAGTGAGGACAAAGACACTCTGTATGTA
GGCGCCCGGGAAGCAGTCTTTGCAGTGAATGCGCTGAACATCTCTGAGAAGCAACATGAGGTATATTGGA
AGGTCTCTGAAGACAAAAAATCCAAGTGTGCAGAGAAGGGGAAATCAAAGCAGACGGAGTGCCTTAACTA
CATTCGAGTACTACAGCCACTAAGCAGCACTTCCCTCTATGTGTGTGGGACCAATGCGTTCCAGCCCACC
TGTGACCACCTGAACTTGACATCCTTCAAGTTTCTGGGGAAAAGTGAAGATGGCAAAGGAAGATGCCCCT
TCGACCCCGCCCACAGCTACACATCAGTCATGGTTGGGGGCGAGCTCTACTCTGGGACGTCCTATAATTT
CTTGGGCAGTGAACCCATCATCTCTCGAAACTCTTCCCACAGTCCCTTGAGGACGGAGTATGCCATCCCG
TGGCTGAACGAGCCTAGCTTCGTCTTTGCTGACGTGATCCAGAAAAGCCCAGATGGTCCGGAGGGTGAAG
ATGACAAGGTCTACTTCTTTTTTACGGAGGTATCCGTGGAGTACGAATTCGTCTTCAAGTTGATGATCCC
GCGAGTTGCCAGGGTGTGCAAGGGCGACCAGGGCGGCCTGCGGACTTTGCAAAAAAAATGGACGTCATTC
CTAAAGGCCAGGCTGATCTGCTCCAAGCCAGACAGTGGCCTGGTCTTCAACATACTTCAGGATGTGTTTG
TGCTGAGGGCCCCGGGCCTCAAGGAGCCTGTGTTCTATGCGGTCTTCACCCCACAGCTGAACAATGTGGG
TCTGTCAGCGGTGTGCGCCTACACACTGGCCACGGTGGAGGCAGTCTTCTCCCGTGGAAAGTACATGCAG
AGTGCCACAGTGGAGCAGTCTCACACCAAGTGGGTGCGCTACAATGGCCCAGTGCCCACTCCCCGACCTG
GAGCGTGTATCGACAGTGAGGCCCGGGCAGCCAACTACACCAGCTCCTTGAATCTCCCAGACAAAACACT
GCAGTTTGTAAAAGACCACCCTTTGATGGATGACTCAGTGACCCCGATAGACAACAGACCCAAGCTGATC
AAAAAAGATGTAAACTACACCCAGATAGTGGTAGACAGGACCCAGGCCCTGGATGGGACTTTCTACGACG
TCATGTTCATCAGCACAGACCGGGGAGCTCTGCATAAAGCAGTCATCCTCACAAAAGAGGTGCATGTCAT
CGAGGAGACCCAACTCTTCCGGGACTCTGAACCGGTCCTAACTCTGCTGCTATCATCAAAGAAGGGGAGG
AAGTTTGTCTATGCAGGCTCCAACTCTGGAGTGGTCCAAGCGCCCCTGGCATTCTGCGAAAAGCACGGTA
GCTGTGAAGACTGTGTGTTAGCACGGGACCCCTACTGTGCCTGGAGCCCAGCCATCAAGGCCTGTGTTAC
CCTGCACCAGGAAGAGGCCTCCAGCAGGGGCTGGATTCAGGACATGAGCGGTGACACATCCTCATGCCTG
GATAAGAGTAAAGAAAGTTTCAACCAGCATTTTTTCAAGCACGGCGGCACAGCAGAACTCAAATGTTTCC
AAAAGTCCAACCTAGCCCGGGTGGTATGGAAGTTCCAGAATGGCGAGTTGAAGGCCGCAAGTCCCAAGTA
CGGCTTTGTGGGCAGGAAGCACCTGCTCATCTTCAACCTGTCGGACGGAGACAGCGGCGTGTACCAGTGC
CTGTCAGAGGAAAGGGTGAGGAATAAAACGGTCTCCCAGCTGCTGGCCAAGCACGTTCTGGAAGTGAAGA
TGGTACCTCTGCTGGAATCCAACATCAAGGTTCTGCCCACATGGTCCACCCCGGTGCAGCCAATGGCCCT
GATTGTGCTGGGGGGCGTCGCCGGCCTCCTGCTTTTCATTGGGCTAGGCATCTTCTTCTGTGTCAGGTGC
CGGCACCGAAGGCGCCAAGCAGAGCGGATGTCTCAGATCAAGAGACTCCTCAGTGAGAAGAAGACCTGCC
AGTGCCCTCACCGGTTTCAGAAGACATGTAGCCCCATTGGAGCGGCCGACTACAAGGACGACGATGACAA
GTGA
