>Addgene plasmid #51601 | pCMV-myc-Sema4D-CD4-FLAG | addgene partial sequence | sequence record 81095 | CMV-F 5'-CGCAAATGGGCGGTAGGCGTG-3'
GCAGAGCTCGTTTAGTGAACCGTCAGATCGCCTGGAGACGCCATCCACGCTGTTTTGACCTCCATAGAAG
ACACCGGGACCGATCCAGCCTCCGGACTCTAGAGGATCCGGTACTAGAGGAACTGAAAAACCAGAAAGTT
AACTGGTAAGTTTAGTCTTTTTGTCTTTTATTTCAGGTCCCGGATCCGGTGGTGGTGCAAATCAAAGAAC
TGCTCCTCAGTGGATGTTGCCTTTACTTCTAGGCCTGTACGGAAGTGTTACTTCTGCTCTAAAAGCTGCG
GAATTGTACCCGCGGGCCCGCCGCCACCATGGCTGGGATTTTCTATTTCATCCTCTTTTCGTTTCTCTTT
GGAATTTGCGACGCTGTCACCGGTTCTAGAGGGCCCACCATGGCATCAATGCAGAAGCTGATCTCAGAGG
AGGACCTGCTTATGGCCATGGAGGCCCGAATTCGGTCGACCGAGATCTCTCGAGGTTCGGCCTTGCTGAT
GAGTGAGGACAAAGACACTCTGTATGTAGGCGCCCGGGAAGCAGTCTTTGCAGTGAATGCGCTGAACATC
TCTGAGAAGCAACATGAGGTATATTGGAAGGTCTCTGAAGACAAAAAATCCAAGTGTGCAGAGAAGGGGA
AATCAAAGCAGACGGAGTGCCTTAACTACATTCGAGTACTACAGCCACTAAGCAGCACTTCCCTCTATGT
GTGTGGGACCAATGCGTTCCAGCCCACCTGTGACCACCTGAACTTGACATCCTTCAAGTTTCTGGGGAAA
AGTGAAGATGGCAAAGGAAGATGCCCCTTCGACCCCGCCCACAGCTACACATCAGTCATGGTTGGGGGCG
AGCTCTACTCTGGGACGTCCTATAATTTCTTGGGCAGTGAACCCATCATCTCTCGAAACTCTTCCCACAG
TCCCTTGAGGACGGAGTATGCCATCCCGTGGCTGAACGAGCCTAGCTTCGTCTTTGCTGACGTGATCCAG
AAAAGCC
