>Addgene plasmid #51601 | pCMV-myc-Sema4D-CD4-FLAG | addgene partial sequence | sequence record 81263 | EBV-rev 5'-GTGGTTTGTCCAAACTCATC-3'
CCGCGGCCGCTCACTTGTCATCGTCGTCCTTGTAGTCGGCCGCTCCAATGGGGCTACATGTCTTCTGAAA
CCGGTGAGGGCACTGGCAGGTCTTCTTCTCACTGAGGAGTCTCTTGATCTGAGACATCCGCTCTGCTTGG
CGCCTTCGGTGCCGGCACCTGACACAGAAGAAGATGCCTAGCCCAATGAAAAGCAGGAGGCCGGCGACGC
CCCCCAGCACAATCAGGGCCATTGGCTGCACCGGGGTGGACCATGTGGGCAGAACCTTGATGTTGGATTC
CAGCAGAGGTACCATCTTCACTTCCAGAACGTGCTTGGCCAGCAGCTGGGAGACCGTTTTATTCCTCACC
CTTTCCTCTGACAGGCACTGGTACACGCCGCTGTCTCCGTCCGACAGGTTGAAGATGAGCAGGTGCTTCC
TGCCCACAAAGCCGTACTTGGGACTTGCGGCCTTCAACTCGCCATTCTGGAACTTCCATACCACCCGGGC
TAGGTTGGACTTTTGGAAACATTTGAGTTCTGCTGTGCCGCCGTGCTTGAAAAAATGCTGGTTGAAACTT
TCTTTACTCTTATCCAGGCATGAGGATGTGTCACCGCTCATGTCCTGAATCCAGCCCCTGCTGGAGGCCT
CTTCCTGGTGCAGGGTAACACAGGCCTTGATGGCTGGGCTCCAGGCACAGTAGGGGTCCCGTGCTAACAC
ACAGTCTTCACAGCTACCGTGCTTTTCGCAGAATGCCAGGGGCGCTTGGACCACTCCAGAGTTGGAGCCT
GCATAGACAAACTTCCTCCCCTTCTTTGATGATAGCAGCAGAGTTAGGACCGGTTCAGAGTCCCGGAAGA
GTTGGGTCTCCTCGATGACATGCACCTCTTTTGTGAGGATGACTGCTTTATGCAGAGCTCCC
